Addgene plasmid #179612: pJH3577
Purpose: Pceh-12::Chrimson::Cherry unc-54 3' UTR C.elegans VB-MNs expression of Chrimson::Cherry
Depositing lab: Mei Zhen. Publication: Excitatory motor neurons are local oscillators for backward locomotion. Gao S, Guan SA, Fouad AD, Meng J, Kawano T, Huang YC, Li Y, Alcaire S, Hung W, Lu Y, Qi YB, Jin Y, Alkema M, Fang-Yen C, Zhen M. Elife. 2018 Jan 23;7. pii: 29915. doi: 10.7554/eLife.29915. PubMed 29360035.
Backbone
  Vector backbone: pBSK
  Backbone manufacturer: stratagene
  Backbone size w/o insert (bp): 7129
  Total vector size (bp): 8340
  Vector type: Worm Expression
Growth in bacteria
  Bacterial resistance: Ampicillin, 100 μg/mL
  Growth temperature: 37°C
  Growth strain: DH5alpha
  Copy number: High Copy
Gene/Insert
  Gene/Insert name: Chrimson
  Insert size (bp): 1211
  Promoter: Pceh-12
  Tag / fusion protein: Cherry (C terminal on backbone)
  Cloning method: Restriction Enzyme; 5′ cloning site BamHI (not destroyed); 3′ cloning site KpnI (not destroyed)
  Sequencing primers: 5′ ATGGCTGAGCTCATCTCCT; 3′ GGTACCGCGACGGTGTCCTC
Terms and licenses: Academic/Nonprofit Terms; Industry Terms: Not Available to Industry
How to cite: pJH3577 was a gift from Mei Zhen (Addgene plasmid # 179612 ; http://n2t.net/addgene:179612 ; RRID:Addgene_179612)
