[The description below was written by a language model from this plasmid's Addgene catalogue record and pLannotate feature annotations shown in this document.]
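Description:
pJH3577 is a C. elegans expression plasmid built on a pBluescript-type (pBSK) backbone, 8,340 bp in total, designed to express the red-shifted channelrhodopsin Chrimson fused to a Cherry fluorescent protein in VB-class motor neurons. It is propagated in E. coli as a high-copy plasmid using a ColE1/pUC-type origin and is selected with ampicillin through the β-lactamase (AmpR) gene and its own promoter. Residual bacterial cloning-vector elements (lac promoter, lac operator, CAP binding site, and short lacI, rop and bom fragments) are also annotated and play no role in worm expression.

According to the catalogue record, the payload is a Chrimson coding sequence of about 1.2 kb cloned between BamHI and KpnI sites, which are both retained. It sits downstream of the ceh-12 promoter and in frame with a C-terminal Cherry tag supplied by the backbone, followed by the unc-54 3' UTR, a commonly used worm 3' regulatory region. The automated feature table annotates the mCherry coding region but does not call the ceh-12 promoter, Chrimson or the unc-54 3' UTR. These elements are therefore known only from the catalogue fields. Two very short matches to a worm-optimized GFP with synthetic introns lie upstream of mCherry, and a short aex-5 fragment lies downstream of it. These are small fragment hits whose significance the record does not explain.

The ceh-12 promoter restricts expression to VB motor neurons, so transgenic animals allow light-driven activation of these cells, and the Cherry fusion lets expression and localization be seen. The associated publication concerns excitatory motor neurons as oscillators in C. elegans locomotion, which fits use of the plasmid for optogenetic manipulation of motor circuits.
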