Features (pLannotate 1.2.2; 13 found; start..end, strand, type, name):
   2317..2349    +  CDS            mEGFP (fragment): monomeric enhanced GFP, optimized with synthetic introns for expression in C. elegans
   2715..2752    +  CDS            mEGFP (fragment): monomeric enhanced GFP, optimized with synthetic introns for expression in C. elegans
   3314..4020    +  CDS            mCherry (fragment): monomeric derivative of DsRed fluorescent protein (Shaner et al., 2004) mammalian codon-optimized
   4631..4783    +  CDS            aex-5 (fragment): AEX5_CAEEL - Also known as kpc-3 From Caenorhabditis elegans.
   4911..4946    +  CDS            rop (fragment): Rop protein, which maintains plasmids at low copy number; rop
   5048..5147    +  misc_feature   bom (fragment): basis of mobility region from pBR322
   5245..5349    +  promoter       AmpR promoter: bla
   5350..6210    +  CDS            AmpR: β-lactamase; bla; confers resistance to ampicillin, carbenicillin, and related antibiotics
   6381..6969    +  rep_origin     ori: high-copy-number ColE1/pMB1/pBR322/pUC origin of replication
   7152..7244    +  CDS            lacI (fragment): lac repressor; lacI; The lac repressor binds to the lac operator to inhibit transcription in E. coli. This inhibition can be relieved by adding lactose or isopropyl-β-D-thiogalactopyranoside (IPTG).
   7257..7278    +  protein_bind   CAP binding site: CAP binding activates transcription in the presence of cAMP. E. coli catabolite activator protein
   7293..7323    +  promoter       lac promoter: promoter for the E. coli lac operon
   7331..7347    +  protein_bind   lac operator: The lac repressor binds to the lac operator to inhibit transcription in E. coli. This inhibition can be relieved by adding lactose or isopropyl-β-D-thiogalactopyranoside (IPTG). lac repressor encoded by lacI
>Addgene plasmid #179612 | pJH3577 | addgene full sequence | sequence record 355715 | Addgene NGS Result
TGTGCTCCGTTACGTGAAAAACGGAACAAATATTTTTTGAAAAAAAAACATTCGAATTTTTCCGTCGCGT
CTCGAAATGCCCATTTCTCCTGCTGGTAGGTTTTTATAGACCTCTATTTGAAAATTTAGTTATGAATGTT
TAAATAAGTGTCTCTAAAACTATAAAAAACCAATTTTTAGAGGAATCTTGGTAGATGCTCACTTTTCAGC
TCACATTGATTAAATCCTCAAAAGTTCACATATAATCATTGAAATTGTTTTTTGAAATAATTTTTTAAAA
AGTTATGTTTGACTCATTCTGTTTTGGTTACTTTGGCAACTACCTGAACACAGTCTCCTGTATCAATTGC
TCTTAAACTTTTTAATCGAAATTTTCAGATTCAACAAGCATTGCTCGTCAAAAACAACGTCGCATCGAAC
CACTTGTAATGCTTGATTCTCGGGATTACGGTAGTTGGAGGAATGGAACAACTCCATCGCCGAGCACAAA
TAACAAAAGCCCTCCGGTATTTCAAAATGAGAAGAAGAGAGTTCATTGGCGGAAATAATTCTTGTTTCAA
TTTTTTTTTGTATTCTCTGTAAACTGTGTACATATTTTGTAAATTGGATTACTAATTTAAAAATAAATAC
TTGTAAAATAAAATGAAATAAATAAATAACTGTAAAAGCGTACTTCAGGTAGATCCAAAATATTTGGAGT
GGATTTAATTTTTGGGTTCAGGTCAAGTCTGTGCGGCAAACGGCACAAGGTTCAAGGGACAAGCAACCGA
AATCATTGATACTAACGAAAAGTTGAAATGCAGTAAGAAGATCAAGGAATTACCGGACAAAATTATTGCC
AAGGAACAAAGGCATACGTCTCAGCTTCATTTGCATGATCCTGTTCAAGTATTCCGTGACATCATCAACC
ACCATCACGTGTGTACCTCATACCAGGGCTGTGCGGCATCCTGAATTTTCGGCGAACGTTCGCCGACACA
TAAATTTCTCATAATTTTTCGGCGATCGGCATTTATCGGCACTTTTCGGCATCCTTAAAAAAAAAATTTT
GTGTTTTTTTTTCAATTTTCTAAATCTAAATAGTTGAATTCCAAAGTTTTATAAAGAGTGTCTGGTTTGA
ATTTTAAAGCATAGATCAATTTCATATTTAAACGACCAGACTGTTGGGATAGTCAAAAAAGGATCCCAGA
GGCAAGAATGATTCAAAATAATTGTGTCGACTAAAAGAATATGGCTAATAATTCAAATATGTTAATTTTT
GGGAAGTGTTAGAAATACAGGTGATTTGGGAGTGTTATGATACAAGAGACACAGAGATGTCTTTGGTTGT
GTTTTATGACTATAATGTTTGTAGATTTATGTTTCAACGGATGAATGTGAAAAACTTGAATGTATATTCG
ATTAAATTTTTAAAAAATAAATTTTTCACAAATGCCGAAAAATACCGAAAAAAGTCGAACAAAAGTCGAC
CGTTTGCCGCACATCTCTCATACATATGAACGTCATATTTGAATATTCTCGTTTAAGCTGATGTGCACGG
CATTTGGAATATTACGGGAATTGCCAAAACCATAGAAAATATTTTCCTAACAGCAATCGAAACTATTTGA
TTCCATAACTCCAATTCCCTTCTTTAAACTAGAAATTTATAAGCACATGCCTGTTCTAAGTATCCATCAA
TCAAATGCCAAGAAACCGCAAAACAAGGCGAAAATTATCAGAATTCTCAACAAGTCATCCGGGCGGCTCC
CAAGAGGCAGTGCCGCGGCGGCAACACGCTCATCTTAAATGAAAACCCAAGAAAGAGACGCTATATAATG
TTTTCCGAAATATCAATCATGCTTCTCCTCACACATCAGCTTCTCGTCTTCTCGTCCTACCGTAGTCGCT
TATGAACCGAGCCGCCTCCCTAGAGACTATGGGATCCTCAGCGGTAAGTGATGGGCTCCGCCTTGTAAAA
TGCAACATTTTCCCTCATTCAATATGAGCCGGATGATTTTTCGCATATTTATCATTTTTGTTTCAAAGAC
TCCTACAGTACTCTTCTAATCGTAAACCTTTTCAATTGACAATAATTTCAGACCCGATCCCTATGGCTGA
GCTCATCTCCTCCGCTACCCGTTCCCTCTTCGCTGCTGGAGGAATCAACCCATGGCCGAACCCATACCAC
CACGAGGACATGGGATGCGGAGGAATGACCCCAACCGGAGAGTGCTTCTCCACCGAGTGGTGGTGCGACC
CATCCTACGGACTCTCCGACGCTGGATACGGATACTGCTTCGTCGAGGCTACCGGAGGTAAGTTTAAACT
TGGACTTACTAACTAACCATACATATTTAAATTTTCAGGATACCTCGTCGTCGGAGTCGAGAAGAAGCAG
GCTTGGCTCCACTCCCGTGGAACCCCAGGAGAGAAGATCGGAGCTCAGGTCTGCCAGTGGATCGCTTTCT
CCATCGCTATCGCTCTCCTCACCTTCTACGGATTCTCCGCTTGGAAGGCTACCTGCGGATGGGAGGAGGT
CTACGTCTGCTGCGTCGAGGTCCTCTTCGTCACCCTCGAGATCTTCAAGGAGTTCTCCTCCCCAGCTACC
GTCTACCTCTCCACCGGAAACCACGCTTACTGCCTCCGTTACTTCGAGTGGCTCCTCTCCTGCCCAGTCA
TCCTCATCCGTCTCTCCAACCTCTCCGGACTCAAGGTAAGTTTAAACAGTTCGGTACTAACTAACCCTGA
TTATTTAAATTTTCAGAACGACTACTCCAAGCGTACCATGGGACTCATCGTCTCCTGCGTCGGAATGATC
GTCTTCGGAATGGCTGCTGGACTCGCTACCGACTGGCTCAAGTGGCTCCTCTACATCGTCTCCTGCATCT
ACGGAGGATACATGTACTTCCAGGCTGCTAAGTGCTACGTCGAGGCTAACCACTCCGTCCCAAAGGGACA
CTGCCGTATGGTCGTCAAGCTCATGGCTTACGCTTACTTCGCTTCCTGGGGTTCCTACCCAATCCTCTGG
GCTGTCGGACCAGGTAAGTTTAAACATATATATACTAACTAACGGATTATATTTAAATTTTCAGAGGGAC
TCCTCAAGCTCTCCCCATACGCTAACTCCATCGGACACTCCATCTGCGACATCATCGCTAAGGAGTTCTG
GACCTTCCTCGCTCACCACCTCCGTATCAAGATCCACGAGCACATCCTCATCCACGGAGACATCCGTAAG
ACCACCAAGATGGAGATCGGAGGAGAGGAGGTCGAGGTCGAGGAGTTCGTCGAGGAGGAGGACGAGGACA
CCGTCGCGGTACCCGCGGCCGCCGTGAGCAAGGGCGAGGAGGATAACATGGCCATCATCAAGGAGTTCAT
GCGCTTCAAGGTGCACATGGAGGGCTCCGTGAACGGCCACGAGTTCGAGATCGAGGGCGAGGGCGAGGGC
CGCCCCTACGAGGGCACCCAGACCGCCAAGCTGAAGGTGACCAAGGGTGGCCCCCTGCCCTTCGCCTGGG
ACATCCTGTCCCCTCAGTTCATGTACGGCTCCAAGGCCTACGTGAAGCACCCCGCCGACATCCCCGACTA
CTTGAAGCTGTCCTTCCCCGAGGGCTTCAAGTGGGAGCGCGTGATGAACTTCGAGGACGGCGGCGTGGTG
ACCGTGACCCAGGACTCCTCCCTGCAGGACGGCGAGTTCATCTACAAGGTGAAGCTGCGCGGCACCAACT
TCCCCTCCGACGGCCCCGTAATGCAGAAGAAGACCATGGGCTGGGAGGCCTCCTCCGAGCGGATGTACCC
CGAGGACGGCGCCCTGAAGGGCGAGATCAAGCAGAGGCTGAAGCTGAAGGACGGCGGCCACTACGACGCT
GAGGTCAAGACCACCTACAAGGCCAAGAAGCCCGTGCAGCTGCCCGGCGCCTACAACGTCAACATCAAGT
TGGACATCACCTCCCACAACGAGGACTACACCATCGTGGAACAGTACGAACGCGCCGAGGGCCGCCACTC
CACCGGCGGCATGGACGAGCTGTACAAGTAATAGGAATTCCAACTGAGCGCCGGTCGCTACCATTACCAA
CTTGTCTGGTGTCAAAAATAATAGGGGCCGCTGTCATCAGAGTAAGTTTAAACTGAGTTCTACTAACTAA
CGAGTAATATTTAAATTTTCAGCATCTCGCGCCCGTGCCTCTGACTTCTAAGTCCAATTACTCTTCAACA
TCCCTACATGCTCTTTCTCCCTGTGCTCCCACCCCCTATTTTTGTTATTATCAAAAAACTTCTCTTAATT
TCTTTGTTTTTTAGCTTCTTTTAAGTCACCTCTAACAATGAAATTGTGTAGATTCAAAAATAGAATTAAT
TCGTAATAAAAAGTCGAAAAAAATTGTGCTCCCTCCCCCCATTAATAATAATTCTATCCCAAAATCTACA
CAATGTTCTGTGTACACTTCTTATGTTTTTTACTTCTGATAAATTTTTTTGAAACATCATAGAAAAAACC
GCACACAAAATACCTTATCATATGTTACGTTTCAGTTTATGACCGCAATTTTTATTTCTTCGCACGTCTG
GGCCTCTCATGACGTCAAATCATGCTCATCGTGAAAAAGTTTTGGAGTATTTTTGGAATTTTTCAATCAA
GTGAAAGTTTATGAAATTAATTTTCCTGCTTTTGCTTTTTGGGGTTTCCCCTATTGTTTGTCAAGATTTC
GAGGACGGCGTTTTTCTTGCTAAAATCACAAGTATTGATGAGCACGATGCAAGAAAGATCGGAAGAAGGT
TTGGGTTTGAGGCTCAGTGGAAGGTGAGTAGAAGTTGATAATTTGAAAGTGGAGTAGTGTCTATGGGGTT
TTTGCCTTAAATGACAGAATACATTCCCAATATACCAAACATAACTGTTTCCTACTAGTCGGCCGTACGG
GCCCTTTCGTCTCGCGCGTTTCGGTGATGACGGTGAAAACCTCTGACACATGCAGCTCCCGGAGACGGTC
ACAGCTTGTCTGTAAGCGGATGCCGGGAGCAGACAAGCCCGTCAGGGCGCGTCAGCGGGTGTTGGCGGGT
GTCGGGGCTGGCTTAACTATGCGGCATCAGAGCAGATTGTACTGAGAGTGCACCATATGCGGTGTGAAAT
ACCGCACAGATGCGTAAGGAGAAAATACCGCATCAGGCGGCCTTAAGGGCCTCGTGATACGCCTATTTTT
ATAGGTTAATGTCATGATAATAATGGTTTCTTAGACGTCAGGTGGCACTTTTCGGGGAAATGTGCGCGGA
ACCCCTATTTGTTTATTTTTCTAAATACATTCAAATATGTATCCGCTCATGAGACAATAACCCTGATAAA
TGCTTCAATAATATTGAAAAAGGAAGAGTATGAGTATTCAACATTTCCGTGTCGCCCTTATTCCCTTTTT
TGCGGCATTTTGCCTTCCTGTTTTTGCTCACCCAGAAACGCTGGTGAAAGTAAAAGATGCTGAAGATCAG
TTGGGTGCACGAGTGGGTTACATCGAACTGGATCTCAACAGCGGTAAGATCCTTGAGAGTTTTCGCCCCG
AAGAACGTTTTCCAATGATGAGCACTTTTAAAGTTCTGCTATGTGGCGCGGTATTATCCCGTATTGACGC
CGGGCAAGAGCAACTCGGTCGCCGCATACACTATTCTCAGAATGACTTGGTTGAGTACTCACCAGTCACA
GAAAAGCATCTTACGGATGGCATGACAGTAAGAGAATTATGCAGTGCTGCCATAACCATGAGTGATAACA
CTGCGGCCAACTTACTTCTGACAACGATCGGAGGACCGAAGGAGCTAACCGCTTTTTTGCACAACATGGG
GGATCATGTAACTCGCCTTGATCGTTGGGAACCGGAGCTGAATGAAGCCATACCAAACGACGAGCGTGAC
ACCACGATGCCTGTAGCAATGGCAACAACGTTGCGCAAACTATTAACTGGCGAACTACTTACTCTAGCTT
CCCGGCAACAATTAATAGACTGGATGGAGGCGGATAAAGTTGCAGGACCACTTCTGCGCTCGGCCCTTCC
GGCTGGCTGGTTTATTGCTGATAAATCTGGAGCCGGTGAGCGTGGGTCTCGCGGTATCATTGCAGCACTG
GGGCCAGATGGTAAGCCCTCCCGTATCGTAGTTATCTACACGACGGGGAGTCAGGCAACTATGGATGAAC
GAAATAGACAGATCGCTGAGATAGGTGCCTCACTGATTAAGCATTGGTAACTGTCAGACCAAGTTTACTC
ATATATACTTTAGATTGATTTAAAACTTCATTTTTAATTTAAAAGGATCTAGGTGAAGATCCTTTTTGAT
AATCTCATGACCAAAATCCCTTAACGTGAGTTTTCGTTCCACTGAGCGTCAGACCCCGTAGAAAAGATCA
AAGGATCTTCTTGAGATCCTTTTTTTCTGCGCGTAATCTGCTGCTTGCAAACAAAAAAACCACCGCTACC
AGCGGTGGTTTGTTTGCCGGATCAAGAGCTACCAACTCTTTTTCCGAAGGTAACTGGCTTCAGCAGAGCG
CAGATACCAAATACTGTTCTTCTAGTGTAGCCGTAGTTAGGCCACCACTTCAAGAACTCTGTAGCACCGC
CTACATACCTCGCTCTGCTAATCCTGTTACCAGTGGCTGCTGCCAGTGGCGATAAGTCGTGTCTTACCGG
GTTGGACTCAAGACGATAGTTACCGGATAAGGCGCAGCGGTCGGGCTGAACGGGGGGTTCGTGCACACAG
CCCAGCTTGGAGCGAACGACCTACACCGAACTGAGATACCTACAGCGTGAGCTATGAGAAAGCGCCACGC
TTCCCGAAGGGAGAAAGGCGGACAGGTATCCGGTAAGCGGCAGGGTCGGAACAGGAGAGCGCACGAGGGA
GCTTCCAGGGGGAAACGCCTGGTATCTTTATAGTCCTGTCGGGTTTCGCCACCTCTGACTTGAGCGTCGA
TTTTTGTGATGCTCGTCAGGGGGGCGGAGCCTATGGAAAAACGCCAGCAACGCGGCCTTTTTACGGTTCC
TGGCCTTTTGCTGGCCTTTTGCTCACATGTTCTTTCCTGCGTTATCCCCTGATTCTGTGGATAACCGTAT
TACCGCCTTTGAGTGAGCTGATACCGCTCGCCGCAGCCGAACGACCGAGCGCAGCGAGTCAGTGAGCGAG
GAAGCGGAAGAGCGCCCAATACGCAAACCGCCTCTCCCCGCGCGTTGGCCGATTCATTAATGCAGCTGGC
ACGACAGGTTTCCCGACTGGAAAGCGGGCAGTGAGCGCAACGCAATTAATGTGAGTTAGCTCACTCATTA
GGCACCCCAGGCTTTACACTTTATGCTTCCGGCTCGTATGTTGTGTGGAATTGTGAGCGGATAACAATTT
CACACAGGAAACAGCTATGACCATGATTACGCCAAGCTGTAAGTTTAAACATGATCTTACTAACTAACTA
TTCTCATTTAAATTTTCAGAGCTTAAAAATGGCTGAAATCACTCACAACGATGGATACGCTAACAACTTG
GAAATGAAATAAGCTTGGGCTGCAGCATGCGGCCGCTTTAGCGTATAGTATTCGGATAGAAATGTGTAAA
AATGATGAAAAGCGTAGCATTCAATGAGACCCATATGGAAATTATGAAACCAGAATAATTTGGTAATTGT
ATTAGTTTAGAAATATTTGTTTAAGTTATTGTGTTCAATTTGTTTTGTTTAGGCAGCAACTGATTTGGAT
GAGAAGAGTTAAAAATAGGTTATTTAATCAATAAAAGCAATATGAAAAGTATTCCTCAGTAGGGTCTAAC
AATAAATACACTAATGGTCAAAATAATATAACTTATTCCAGTCTAAAAATATTCACGAATTTTCTTCTCC
TAAATACTAGAAATTCTTAAATTTATCAAAAACCAGAAAAAATTGCAACATCTACAGTCAGTTTAAATTG
TTTTTGAATTTTGGTATTTTGGTATTTGAGAAACGTTCAAATCAGATTTTAAAAATATTGGATAGGTATT
TTCGCACTCATACATCTTTGAAATAAAACATTAAGTTTTTTCTCAATACGTTTGAAAAAAGTACAGTACT
ACATAGTATATGCACACATTTTCCAAATATATATTATCAACAGAAAACTATTCTCATCATTCTATTTTCC
CAATATTCCCATCCACTTTGAATCACTAACAACAATCATGTGATTTCCTAAATGTTTTCCTTTTTTCAAA
TTGAAGAAAATCAACGCTGCGGAACACATTTTCCCGAAAAAAGCCGTCCGAGTTGTTCCCGTCCACACCT
TTTTTCCCTCTCAAGAGTTATTCTTTTGTAGATTCTTTGGATCATTCACTTGATAGCCTAATAGTGGGCG
TGTGTTTGTC
